Addgene plasmid #200173: pJL1_CSL3
Purpose: Amino acids 1-195 of CSL3 with an N-terminal 6xHis-tag followed by a TEV site in the pJL1 vector
Depositing lab: Michael Jewett. Depositing organization: Northwestern University. Publication: Cell-free expression and characterization of multivalent rhamnose-binding lectins using biolayer interferometry. Warfel KF, Laigre E, Sobol SE, Gillon E, Varrot A, Renaudet O, Dejeu J, Jewett MC, Imberty A. Glycobiology. 2023 Mar 7:cwad018. doi: 10.1093/glycob/cwad018. PubMed 36882003.
Backbone
  Vector backbone: pJL1
  Backbone size w/o insert (bp): 1763
  Total vector size (bp): 2426
  Vector type: Bacterial Expression
Growth in bacteria
  Bacterial resistance: Kanamycin, 50 μg/mL
  Growth temperature: 37°C
  Growth strain: DH5alpha
  Copy number: High Copy
Gene/Insert
  Gene/Insert name: CSL3
  Insert size (bp): 663
  Promoter: T7
  Tag / fusion protein: 6x His tag (N terminal on insert); TEV cleavage site (N terminal on insert)
  Cloning method: Unknown
  Sequencing primers: 5′ TAATACGACTCACTATAGGG; 3′ GCTAGTTATTGCTCAGCGG
Terms and licenses: Academic/Nonprofit Terms; Industry Terms: Not Available to Industry
How to cite: pJL1_CSL3 was a gift from Michael Jewett (Addgene plasmid # 200173 ; http://n2t.net/addgene:200173 ; RRID:Addgene_200173)
