[The description below was written by a language model from this plasmid's Addgene catalogue record and pLannotate feature annotations shown in this document.]
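Description:
pJL1_CSL3 is a compact (about 2.4 kb) bacterial expression plasmid built on the pJL1 backbone, a minimal T7-driven vector. It is propagated in E. coli through a high-copy ColE1/pUC-type origin of replication and selected with kanamycin via the aph(3')-Ia aminoglycoside phosphotransferase gene (KanR), which lies on the opposite strand from the expression cassette. Apart from these two maintenance elements, essentially the whole plasmid is the expression unit.

The payload encodes amino acids 1-195 of CSL3, which the annotation matches to the L-rhamnose-binding lectin of chum salmon (Oncorhynchus keta), a protein with hemagglutinating and bacterial-agglutinating activity that is inhibited by smooth-type lipopolysaccharide. Transcription comes from a bacteriophage T7 promoter, followed by the efficient ribosome binding site from T7 gene 10, and ends at a T7 terminator, so expression requires T7 RNA polymerase. According to the catalogue entry, the lectin carries an N-terminal 6xHis tag for affinity purification or immobilisation, followed by a TEV protease site that allows the tag to be removed. These short elements are not annotated separately in the feature table, but would fit in the unannotated stretch between the RBS and the start of the CSL3 match. The table also flags a short fragment resembling the T7 gene 10B-derived SET1 solubility tag between the CSL3 coding region and the terminator. The catalogue lists no C-terminal fusion, so this may simply be residual vector sequence rather than part of the expressed protein. The associated publication indicates that the plasmid served as a template for cell-free expression of rhamnose-binding lectins, whose binding was characterised by biolayer interferometry.
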