Features (pLannotate 1.2.2; 7 found; start..end, strand, type, name):
     70..654     +  CDS            CSL3_ONCKE: Experimental evidence at protein level: Swiss-Prot protein existence level 1. L-rhamnose binding lectin. Has hemagglutinating activity towards rabbit erythrocytes, human type A erythrocytes, human type B erythrocytes, human type O erythrocytes and sheep erythrocytes. Hemagglutinating activity is inhibited by smooth-type lipopolysaccharide (LPS) from S.flexneri 1A, A.salmonicida and E.coli K12, but not by rough-type LPS from S.flexneri, E.coli K12 and E.coli EH100. Agglutinates E.coli K12 and B.subtilis. From Oncorhynchus keta (Chum salmon) (Salmo keta).
    672..721     +  CDS            SET1 (fragment): solubility-enhancement tag derived from T7 phage gene 10B
    729..776     +  terminator     T7 terminator: transcription terminator for bacteriophage T7 RNA polymerase
    794..1609    -  CDS            KanR: aminoglycoside phosphotransferase; aph(3')-Ia; confers resistance to kanamycin in bacteria or G418 (Geneticin®) in eukaryotes
   1731..2319    +  rep_origin     ori: high-copy-number ColE1/pMB1/pBR322/pUC origin of replication
   2347..2365    +  promoter       T7 promoter: promoter for bacteriophage T7 RNA polymerase
   2397..2419    +  RBS            RBS: efficient ribosome binding site from bacteriophage T7 gene 10 (Olins and Rangwala, 1989)
>Addgene plasmid #200173 | pJL1_CSL3 | addgene full sequence | sequence record 393682 | Addgene NGS Result
ATGGGTAGCAGCCATCACCATCATCATCATAGCAGCGGTGAAAATCTGTATTTTCAGAGCTCCATGGGCG
CGATCTCAATCACATGCGAGGGATCTGACGCTCTTCTTCAATGTGACGGCGCTAAGATCCACATAAAGCG
AGCAAACTACGGACGGAGACAACACGACGTGTGTTCAATCGGCCGCCCCGACAACCAATTAACAGACACA
AACTGTCTCTCTCAATCGAGTACATCTAAGATGGCGGAGCGATGCGGCGGCAAGTCTGAGTGCATCGTAC
CAGCTAGTAACTTCGTCTTCGGAGACCCCTGCGTGGGAACTTACAAGTATCTTGACACAAAGTACTCATG
TGTACAACAACAGGAGACGATCTCTAGTATCATCTGTGAGGGGTCAGACTCACAACTCTTATGTGACAGA
GGCGAGATCAGAATCCAACGCGCCAATTACGGCCGACGTCAGCATGACGTTTGCTCCATCGGGCGCCCGC
ACCAACAACTTAAGAACACGAACTGTCTTTCTCAAAGTACGACATCTAAGATGGCAGAACGTTGCGACGG
GAAGCGCCAATGCATAGTCTCCGTATCTAACAGTGTATTCGGTGACCCATGTGTAGGCACCTATAAATAC
TTGGACGTGGCTTACACTTGTGACTAACTCGAGGTCGACCGGCTGCTAACAAAGCCCGAAAGGAAGCTGA
GTTGGCTGCTGCCACCGCTGAGCAATAACTAGCATAACCCCTTGGGGCCTCTAAACGGGTCTTGAGGGGT
TTTTTGCTGAAAGCCAATTCTGATTAGAAAAACTCATCGAGCATCAAATGAAACTGCAATTTATTCATAT
CAGGATTATCAATACCATATTTTTGAAAAAGCCGTTTCTGTAATGAAGGAGAAAACTCACCGAGGCAGTT
CCATAGGATGGCAAGATCCTGGTATCGGTCTGCGATTCCGACTCGTCCAACATCAATACAACCTATTAAT
TTCCCCTCGTCAAAAATAAGGTTATCAAGTGAGAAATCACCATGAGTGACGACTGAATCCGGTGAGAATG
GCAAAAGCTTATGCATTTCTTTCCAGACTTGTTCAACAGGCCAGCCATTACGCTCGTCATCAAAATCACT
CGCATCAACCAAACCGTTATTCATTCGTGATTGCGCCTGAGCGAGACGAAATACGCGATCGCTGTTAAAA
GGACAATTACAAACAGGAATCGAATGCAACCGGCGCAGGAACACTGCCAGCGCATCAACAATATTTTCAC
CTGAATCAGGATATTCTTCTAATACCTGGAATGCTGTTTTCCCGGGGATCGCAGTGGTGAGTAACCATGC
ATCATCAGGAGTACGGATAAAATGCTTGATGGTCGGAAGAGGCATAAATTCCGTCAGCCAGTTTAGTCTG
ACCATCTCATCTGTAACATCATTGGCAACGCTACCTTTGCCATGTTTCAGAAACAACTCTGGCGCATCGG
GCTTCCCATACAATCGATAGATTGTCGCACCTGATTGCCCGACATTATCGCGAGCCCATTTATACCCATA
TAAATCAGCATCCATGTTGGAATTTAATCGCGGCTTCGAGCAAGACGTTTCCCGTTGAATATGGCTCATA
ACACCCCTTGTATTACTGTTTATGTAAGCAGACAGTTTTATTGTTCATGATGATATATTTTTATCTTGTG
CAATGTAACATCAGAGATTTTGAGACACAACGTGAGATCAAAGGATCTTCTTGAGATCCTTTTTTTCTGC
GCGTAATCTGCTGCTTGCAAACAAAAAAACCACCGCTACCAGCGGTGGTTTGTTTGCCGGATCAAGAGCT
ACCAACTCTTTTTCCGAAGGTAACTGGCTTCAGCAGAGCGCAGATACCAAATACTGTTCTTCTAGTGTAG
CCGTAGTTAGGCCACCACTTCAAGAACTCTGTAGCACCGCCTACATACCTCGCTCTGCTAATCCTGTTAC
CAGTGGCTGCTGCCAGTGGCGATAAGTCGTGTCTTACCGGGTTGGACTCAAGACGATAGTTACCGGATAA
GGCGCAGCGGTCGGGCTGAACGGGGGGTTCGTGCACACAGCCCAGCTTGGAGCGAACGACCTACACCGAA
CTGAGATACCTACAGCGTGAGCTATGAGAAAGCGCCACGCTTCCCGAAGGGAGAAAGGCGGACAGGTATC
CGGTAAGCGGCAGGGTCGGAACAGGAGAGCGCACGAGGGAGCTTCCAGGGGGAAACGCCTGGTATCTTTA
TAGTCCTGTCGGGTTTCGCCACCTCTGACTTGAGCGTCGATTTTTGTGATGCTCGTCAGGGGGGCGGAGC
CTATGGAAAAACGCCAGCAACGCGATCCCGCGAAATTAATACGACTCACTATAGGGAGACCACAACGGTT
TCCCTCTAGAAATAATTTTGTTTAACTTTAAGAAGGAGATATACAT
